>Addgene plasmid #32084 | pCDNAFlagMenin(S394A) | addgene partial sequence | sequence record 37288 | CMV-F 5'-CGCAAATGGGCGGTAGGCGTG-3'
CGNGGGGGNNTTAGCAGANCTCTCNGGCTACTAGAAGAACCCACTGCCTTACTGGCTTATCGAAATTAAT
ACGACTCACTATAGGGAGACCCAAGCTTACCATGGACTACAAGGACGACGATGACAAGGGATCCATGGGG
CTGAAGGCCGCCCAGAAGACGCTGTTCCCGCTGCGCTCCATCGACGACGTGGTGCGCCTGTTTGCTGCCG
AGCTGGGCCGAGAGGAGCCGGACCTGGTGCTCCTTTCCTTGGTGCTGGGCTTCGTGGAGCATTTTCTGGC
TGTCAACCGCGTCATCCCTACCAACGTTCCCGAGCTCACCTTCCAGCCCAGCCCCGCCCCCGACCCGCCT
GGCGGCCTCACCTACTTTCCCGTGGCCGACCTGTCTATCATCGCCGCCCTCTATGCCCGCTTCACCGCCC
AGATCCGAGGCGCCGTCGACCTGTCCCTCTATCCTCGAGAAGGGGGTGTCTCCAGCCGTGAGCTGGTGAA
GAAGGTCTCCGATGTCATATGGAACAGCCTCAGCCGCTCCTACTTCAAGGATCGGGCCCACATCCAGTCC
CTCTTCAGCTTCATCACAGGCACCAAATTGGACAGCTCCGGTGTGGCCTTTGCTGTGGTTGGGGCCTGCC
AGGCCCTGGGTCTCCGGGATGTCCACCTCGCCCTGTCTGAGGATCATGCCTGGGTAGTGTTTGGGCCCAA
TGGGGAGCAGACAGCTGAGGTCACCTGGCACGGCAAGGGCAACGAGGACCGCAGGGGCCAGACAGTCAAT
GCCGGTGTGGCTGAGCGGAGCTGGCTGTACCTGAAAGGATCATACATGCGCTGTGACCGCAAGATGGAGG
TGGCGTTCATGGTGTGTGCCATCAACCCTTCCATTGACCTGCACACCGACTCGCTGGAGCTTCTGCAGCT
GCAGCAGAAGCTGCTCTGGT
