>Addgene plasmid #32084 | pCDNAFlagMenin(S394A) | addgene partial sequence | sequence record 37749 | BGH-R
CTATAGAATAGGGCCCTCTAGATGCATGCTCGAGCGGCCGCCAGTGTGATGGATATCTGCAGAATTCACT
AGTGATTCGCTTAAGTCAGAGGCCTTTGCGCTGCCGCTTGAGGAAAGACAGAGTGTAGTCACTAGGGGTG
GACACTTTCTGCTTCTTCATCTGCACTTGCGACTGTGCCGTGAGTTGCAGCTTGATGGCGCTCGAGTTGA
TCTTGGTGGCCACCAGCAGCTCCTTCATGCCCTTCATCTTCTCACTCTGGAAAGTGAGCACTGGACCCTC
CGGCGGTGGTGATGCTGCGGGTGCTGGCACCTGAGCCGTGCTGCCACCTTCAGGGCCTCGGGCTGTGCCA
GCGACAGTCCCAGGAGGCTTCCGGGGGGGTCCTGACACTGCACCCTGGCCGGTGCCCAGGCCCTTGTCCA
GTGCTGGCTTCTTGGGCGGCGGGGGCTCCTCTGGCTTGGACTCCCGCCGTGGGCCCCGCCGCCGGCCTTC
CCGGGCTTCCTCGCCCCACGGCTCCTCGGCCTCGGCCGCCTCGGCCTCTCGGCTCACTATGCGCACCTTC
TGCCGCACCTGTCCCTCAAAACGGCCTAAGGACTGCACAAGAAAGGTGGCCCAGCCCACGTGCAGCACAG
GCGTGGGACTGCCCTCCTCCCATTTGCAGATGCCGTCGTAGAATCGCAGCAGGTGGGCGAAGCACTCAGG
GTCCTGGAGGGCGGAACCTTGGCTCTGGGTGCCCTGGGCTTGCTCCCCCGGCCGCTCCTCGCCCGCCTCC
AGCAAGCTGGCTGCCTCCTTCAGCAAGTTGGGGATGACATCATTGGCTACTTCAAAGAACTCCTTGTAGA
TCTCCTCGTCTTCCCGGCAGTAGTTGTAGTCCTGGATGACAGTGGCCGTG
