[The description below was written by a language model from this plasmid's Addgene catalogue record.]
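Description:
pCDNAFlagMenin(S394A) is a mammalian expression plasmid built on a pcDNA backbone. It is propagated in E. coli under ampicillin selection, and it carries a neomycin resistance marker that allows G418 selection of transfected mammalian cells, for instance to derive stable lines. The record does not give the copy number, the total size, the exact pcDNA variant, or the restriction sites used for cloning, and no feature table is available to confirm other backbone elements.

The insert encodes menin, the tumor suppressor protein, carrying an S394A substitution in which serine 394 is replaced by alanine. Expression is driven by the CMV promoter, a strong constitutive promoter in most mammalian cell types. A Flag epitope supplied by the backbone is fused to the N-terminus of the protein, which permits detection by immunoblotting or immunofluorescence and recovery by immunoprecipitation with anti-Flag antibodies. The species of origin of the menin coding sequence is not stated in the record.

Replacing a serine with alanine removes the hydroxyl group needed for phosphorylation, so this kind of mutant is normally used as a non-phosphorylatable control. That fits the associated study, which reports that menin is phosphorylated in response to DNA damage. The construct is therefore suited to comparing the mutant with wild-type Flag-tagged menin in transfected cells, to test whether residue 394 is a phosphorylation site and whether its modification affects menin behaviour after DNA damage.
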