Addgene plasmid #32084: pCDNAFlagMenin(S394A)
Depositing lab: Matthew Meyerson. Depositing organization: Dana-Farber Cancer Institute. Publication: The menin tumor suppressor protein is phosphorylated in response to DNA damage. Francis J, Lin W, Rozenblatt-Rosen O, Meyerson M. PLoS One. 2011 . 6(1):e16119. 10.1371/journal.pone.0016119 PubMed 21264250.
Backbone
  Vector backbone: pcDNA
  Vector type: Mammalian Expression
  Selectable markers: Neomycin (select with G418)
Growth in bacteria
  Bacterial resistance: Ampicillin, 100 μg/mL
  Growth temperature: 37°C
  Growth strain: DH5alpha
  Copy number: Unknown
Gene/Insert
  Gene/Insert name: Menin
  Mutation: S394A
  Promoter: CMV
  Tag / fusion protein: Flag (N terminal on backbone)
  Cloning method: Restriction Enzyme; 5′ cloning site unknown (unknown if destroyed); 3′ cloning site unknown (unknown if destroyed)
  Sequencing primers: 5′ CMV-F
Terms and licenses: Academic/Nonprofit Terms; Industry Terms: Not Available to Industry
How to cite: pCDNAFlagMenin(S394A) was a gift from Matthew Meyerson (Addgene plasmid # 32084 ; http://n2t.net/addgene:32084 ; RRID:Addgene_32084)
